Addgene plasmid #207122: pSCALPS-FLAG-HA-mmuMettl3
Purpose: Lentiviral plasmid to express mouse Mettl3
Depositing lab: Silvia Monticelli. Depositing organization: Institute for Research in Biomedicine, Switzerland. Publication: The mRNA methyltransferase Mettl3 modulates cytokine mRNA stability and limits functional responses in mast cells. Leoni C, Bataclan M, Ito-Kureha T, Heissmeyer V, Monticelli S. Nat Commun. 2023 Jun 29;14(1):3862. doi: 10.1038/s41467-023-39614-y. PubMed 37386028.
Backbone
  Vector backbone: pSCALPS
  Backbone size w/o insert (bp): 7739
  Total vector size (bp): 9559
  Vector type: Lentiviral
  Selectable markers: Puromycin
Growth in bacteria
  Bacterial resistance: Ampicillin, 100 μg/mL
  Growth temperature: 37°C
  Growth strain: NEB Stable
  Copy number: High Copy
Gene/Insert
  Gene/Insert name: Mettl3
  Species: M. musculus (mouse)
  Insert size (bp): 1765
  GenBank ID: NM_019721.2
  Entrez Gene: Mettl3 (a.k.a. 2310024F18Rik, M6A, Spo8)
  Promoter: SSFV
  Tag / fusion protein: FLAG-HA (N terminal on insert)
  Cloning method: Restriction Enzyme; 5′ cloning site NotI (not destroyed); 3′ cloning site EcoRI (not destroyed)
  Sequencing primers: 5′ GCCACCATGGACTACAAGGA
Terms and licenses: Academic/Nonprofit Terms; Industry Terms: Not Available to Industry
How to cite: pSCALPS-FLAG-HA-mmuMettl3 was a gift from Silvia Monticelli (Addgene plasmid # 207122 ; http://n2t.net/addgene:207122 ; RRID:Addgene_207122)
