[The description below was written by a language model from this plasmid's Addgene catalogue record and pLannotate feature annotations shown in this document.]
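Description:
pSCALPS-FLAG-HA-mmuMettl3 is an HIV-1-based lentiviral transfer plasmid of about 9.6 kb, built on the pSCALPS backbone to express mouse Mettl3 in mammalian cells. Mettl3 is the catalytic subunit of the METTL3–METTL14 complex, which places N6-methyladenosine on RNA. In bacteria the plasmid replicates from a high-copy ColE1/pUC-type origin and is selected with ampicillin through the β-lactamase gene. A recombination-tolerant strain is listed for growth, as is common for LTR-containing vectors.

A CMV enhancer/promoter sits directly upstream of a truncated 5' LTR, an arrangement that normally drives genomic RNA transcription in packaging cells. This is followed by the Ψ packaging signal with a gag fragment, the Rev response element for Rev-dependent nuclear export, and the cPPT/CTS. An SV40 enhancer/early promoter is also annotated upstream of the CMV element, but the record does not state its role.

The internal expression cassette uses the spleen focus-forming virus LTR promoter (entered as "SSFV" in the catalogue and annotated as SFFV). It drives the Mettl3 coding sequence, cloned between NotI and EcoRI with an N-terminal FLAG-HA tandem tag for detection or immunoprecipitation. The feature table picks up only the FLAG portion of this tag. A puromycin N-acetyltransferase gene lies downstream for selecting transduced cells. About 500 bp separates it from Mettl3 with no annotated element, so the record does not show how it is expressed. A WPRE follows to boost transcript levels, then a nef fragment and the 3' LTR, which is annotated as truncated.

The associated publication concerns Mettl3 control of cytokine mRNA stability in mast cells, consistent with use for stable expression of tagged Mettl3.
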