Features (pLannotate 1.2.2; 21 found; start..end, strand, type, name):
     69..398     +  promoter       SV40 promoter: SV40 enhancer and early promoter
    410..789     +  enhancer       CMV enhancer: human cytomegalovirus immediate early enhancer
    790..989     +  promoter       CMV promoter: human cytomegalovirus (CMV) immediate early promoter
   1007..1187    +  LTR            5' LTR (truncated): truncated 5' long terminal repeat (LTR) from HIV-1
   1234..1359    +  misc_feature   HIV-1 Ψ: packaging signal of human immunodeficiency virus type 1
   1343..1681    +  CDS            HIV-1 gag (fragment): gag protein from human immunodeficiency virus 1; gag
   1856..2089    +  misc_feature   RRE: The Rev response element (RRE) of HIV-1 allows for Rev-dependent mRNA export from the nucleus to the cytoplasm.
   2210..2452    +  CDS            env (fragment): ENV_HV2ST - Experimental evidence at protein level: Swiss-Prot protein existence level 1. The gp120-gp41 heterodimer allows rapid transcytosis of the virus through CD4 negative cells such as simple epithelial monolayers of the intestinal, rectal and endocervical epithelial barriers. Both gp120 and gp41 specifically recognize glycosphingolipids galactosyl- ceramide (GalCer) or 3' sulfo-galactosyl-ceramide (GalS) present in the lipid rafts structures of epithelial cells. Binding to these alternative receptors allows the rapid transcytosis of the virus through the epithelial cells. This transcyto
   2465..2565    +  CDS            Rev (fragment): human immunodeficiency virus 1 (HIV-1) Rev protein; rev; enhances nuclear export of unspliced and incompletely spliced viral mRNAs
   2615..2732    +  misc_feature   cPPT/CTS: central polypurine tract and central termination sequence of HIV-1
   2869..3276    +  promoter       SFFV promoter: spleen focus-forming virus long terminal repeat (LTR) promoter
   3327..3347    +  CDS            FLAG (fragment): FLAG® epitope tag, followed by an enterokinase cleavage site
   3408..5147    +  CDS            Mettl3 (sequence partly withheld): MTA70_MOUSE - Also known as Mta70. Experimental evidence at protein level: Swiss-Prot protein existence level 1. The METTL3-METTL14 heterodimer forms a N6-methyltransferase complex that methylates adenosine residues at the N(6) position of some RNAs and regulates various processes such as the circadian clock, differentiation of embryonic and hematopoietic stem cells, cortical neurogenesis, response to DNA damage, differentiation of T-cells and primary miRNA processing (PubMed:25456834, PubMed:24394384, PubMed:25569111, PubMed:28809392, PubMed:28792938, PubMed:28869969, PubMed:28965759). In the
   5668..6267    +  CDS            PuroR: puromycin N-acetyltransferase; pac from Streptomyces alboniger; confers resistance to puromycin
   6277..6865    +  misc_feature   WPRE: woodchuck hepatitis virus posttranscriptional regulatory element
   6876..7376    +  CDS            nef (fragment): NEF_HV1LA - Experimental evidence at protein level: Swiss-Prot protein existence level 1. Extracellular Nef protein targets CD4(+) T-lymphocytes for apoptosis by interacting with CXCR4 surface receptors. From Human immunodeficiency virus type 1 group M subtype B (isolate Lai) (HIV-1).
   7383..7563    +  LTR            5' LTR (truncated): truncated 5' long terminal repeat (LTR) from HIV-1
   7634..8222    -  rep_origin     ori: high-copy-number ColE1/pMB1/pBR322/pUC origin of replication
   8393..9253    -  CDS            AmpR: β-lactamase; bla; confers resistance to ampicillin, carbenicillin, and related antibiotics
   9254..9358    -  promoter       AmpR promoter: bla
   9417..9469    -  misc_feature   bom (fragment): basis of mobility region from pBR322
>Addgene plasmid #207122 | pSCALPS-FLAG-HA-mmuMettl3 | addgene full sequence | sequence record 416503 | Addgene NGS Result
AATCTGCTTAGGGTTAGGCGTTTTGCGCTGCTTCGCGATGTACGGGCCAGATATACGCGCTGTGGAATGT
GTGTCAGTTAGGGTGTGGAAAGTCCCCAGGCTCCCCAGCAGGCAGAAGTATGCAAAGCATGCATCTCAAT
TAGTCAGCAACCAGGTGTGGAAAGTCCCCAGGCTCCCCAGCAGGCAGAAGTATGCAAAGCATGCATCTCA
ATTAGTCAGCAACCATAGTCCCGCCCCTAACTCCGCCCATCCCGCCCCTAACTCCGCCCAGTTCCGCCCA
TTCTCCGCCCCATGGCTGACTAATTTTTTTTATTTATGCAGAGGCCGAGGCCGCCTCTGCCTCTGAGCTA
TTCCAGAAGTAGTGAGGAGGCTTTTTTGGAGGCCTAGGCTTTTGCAAAAAGCTCGCGTTGACATTGATTA
TTGACTAGTTATTAATAGTAATCAATTACGGGGTCATTAGTTCATAGCCCATATATGGAGTTCCGCGTTA
CATAACTTACGGTAAATGGCCCGCCTGGCTGACCGCCCAACGACCCCCGCCCATTGACGTCAATAATGAC
GTATGTTCCCATAGTAACGCCAATAGGGACTTTCCATTGACGTCAATGGGTGGAGTATTTACGGTAAACT
GCCCACTTGGCAGTACATCAAGTGTATCATATGCCAAGTACGCCCCCTATTGACGTCAATGACGGTAAAT
GGCCCGCCTGGCATTATGCCCAGTACATGACCTTATGGGACTTTCCTACTTGGCAGTACATCTACGTATT
AGTCATCGCTATTACCATGGTGATGCGGTTTTGGCAGTACATCAATGGGCGTGGATAGCGGTTTGACTCA
CGGGGATTTCCAAGTCTCCACCCCATTGACGTCAATGGGAGTTTGTTTTGGCACCAAAATCAACGGGACT
TTCCAAAATGTCGTAACAACTCCGCCCCATTGACGCAAATGGGCGGTAGGCGTGTACGGTGGGAGGTCTA
TATAAGCAGCGCGTTTTGCCTGTACTGGGTCTCTCTGGTTAGACCAGATCTGAGCCTGGGAGCTCTCTGG
CTAACTAGGGAACCCACTGCTTAAGCCTCAATAAAGCTTGCCTTGAGTGCTTCAAGTAGTGTGTGCCCGT
CTGTTGTGTGACTCTGGTAACTAGAGATCCCTCAGACCCTTTTAGTCAGTGTGGAAAATCTCTAGCAGTG
GCGCCCGAACAGGGACTTGAAAGCGAAAGGGAAACCAGAGGAGCTCTCTCGACGCAGGACTCGGCTTGCT
GAAGCGCGCACGGCAAGAGGCGAGGGGCGGCGACTGGTGAGTACGCCAAAAATTTTGACTAGCGGAGGCT
AGAAGGAGAGAGATGGGTGCGAGAGCGTCAGTATTAAGCGGGGGAGAATTAGATCGCGATGGGAAAAAAT
TCGGTTAAGGCCAGGGGGAAAGAAAAAATATAAATTAAAACATATAGTATGGGCAAGCAGGGAGCTAGAA
CGATTCGCAGTTAATCCTGGCCTGTTAGAAACATCAGAAGGCTGTAGACAAATACTGGGACAGCTACAAC
CATCCCTTCAGACAGGATCAGAAGAACTTAGATCATTATATAATACAGTAGCAACCCTCTATTGTGTGCA
TCAAAGGATAGAGATAAAAGACACCAAGGAAGCTTTAGACAAGATAGAGGAAGAGCAAAACAAAAGTAAG
ACCACCGCACAGCAAGCGGCCGGCCGCTGATCTTCAGACCTGGAGGAGGAGATATGAGGGACAATTGGAG
AAGTGAATTATATAAATATAAAGTAGTAAAAATTGAACCATTAGGAGTAGCACCCACCAAGGCAAAGAGA
AGAGTGGTGCAGAGAGAAAAAAGAGCAGTGGGAATAGGAGCTTTGTTCCTTGGGTTCTTGGGAGCAGCAG
GAAGCACTATGGGCGCAGCGTCAATGACGCTGACGGTACAGGCCAGACAATTATTGTCTGGTATAGTGCA
GCAGCAGAACAATTTGCTGAGGGCTATTGAGGCGCAACAGCATCTGTTGCAACTCACAGTCTGGGGCATC
AAGCAGCTCCAGGCAAGAATCCTGGCTGTGGAAAGATACCTAAAGGATCAACAGCTCCTGGGGATTTGGG
GTTGCTCTGGAAAACTCATTTGCACCACTGCTGTGCCTTGGAATGCTAGTTGGAGTAATAAATCTCTGGA
ACAGATTTGGAATCACACGACCTGGATGGAGTGGGACAGAGAATTAACAATTACACAAGCTTAATACACT
CCTTAATTGAAGAATCGCAAAACCAGCAAGAAAAGAATGAACAAGAATTATTGGAATTAGATAAATGGGC
AAGTTTGTGGAATTGGTTTAACATAACAAATTGGCTGTGGTATATAAAATTATTCATAATGATAGTAGGA
GGCTTGGTAGGTTTAAGAATAGTTTTTGCTGTACTTTCTATAGTGAATAGAGTTAGGCAGGGATATTCAC
CATTATCGTTTCAGACCCACCTCCCAACCCCGAGGGGACCCGACAGGCCCGAAGGAATAGAAGAAGAAGG
TGGAGAGAGAGACAGAGACAGATCCATTCGATTAGTGAACGGATCGGCACTGCGTGCGCCAATTCTGCAG
ACAAATGGCAGTATTCATCCACAATTTTAAAAGAAAAGGGGGGATTGGGGGGTACAGTGCAGGGGAAAGA
ATAGTAGACATAATAGCAACAGACATACAAACTAAAGAATTACAAAAACAAATTACAAAAATTCAAAATT
TTCGGGTTTATTACAGGGACAGCAGAGATCCAGTTTGGTTAATTAACTGCAGCCCCGATAAAATAAAAGA
TTTTATTTAGTCTCCAGAAAAAGGGGGGAATGAAAGACCCCACCTGTAGGTTTGGCAAGCTAGCTGCAGT
AACGCCATTTTGCAAGGCATGGAAAAATACCAAACCAAGAATAGAGAAGTTCAGATCAAGGGCGGGTACA
TGAAAATAGCTAACGTTGGGCCAAACAGGATATCTGCGGTGAGCAGTTTCGGCCCCGGCCCGGGGCCAAG
AACAGATGGTCACCGCAGTTTCGGCCCCGGCCCGAGGCCAAGAACAGATGGTCCCCAGATATGGCCCAAC
CCTCAGCAGTTTCTTAAGACCCATCAGATGTTTCCAGGCTCCCCCAAGGACCTGAAATGACCCTGCGCCT
TATTTGAATTAACCAATCAGCCTGCTTCTCGCTTCTGTTCGCGCGCTTCTGCTTCCCGAGCTCTATAAAA
GAGCTCACAACCCCTCACTCGGCGCGCCAGTCCTCCGACAGACTGAGTCGCCCGGGGGTCTAGAAGCGCT
GGATCCACCGGTTGTACAGCGGCCGCCACCATGGACTACAAGGACGACGATGACAAGCTCGATGGAGGAT
ACCCCTACGACGTGCCCGACTACGCCGGAGAATCGATGGGAGCTAGGATGTCGGACACGTGGAGCTCTAT
CCAGGCCCATAAGAAACAGCTGGACTCGCTTCGCGAGAGATTGCAGCGGCGACGGAAGCAGGACTCTGGG
CACTTGGATTTAAGGAACCCAGAAGCGGCACTGTCCCCAACCTTCCGTAGTGATAGTCCCGTGCCTACTG
CCCCTACCTCTAGCGGCCCTAAGCCCAGCACAACATCTGTGGCCCCTGAACTAGCTACAGACCCTGAGTT
AGAGAAGAAGTTGCTACACCACCTCTCAGATCTGGCCTTGACCTTGCCCACTGATGCTGTTTCCATCCGT
CTTGCCATCTCTACGCCAGATGCACCTGCCACTCAAGATGGGGTAGAAAGCCTTCTCCAGAAATTTGCCG
CCCAGGAGTTGATTGAGGTAAAGCGAGGTCTCCTCCAAGATGATGCACATCCTACTCTTGTAACTTACGC
TGACCACTCCAAGCTGTCTGCCATGATGGGGGCTGTGGCAGAAAAGAAAGGTCTTGGAGAGGTAGCAGGG
ACCATCGCAGGGCAGAAACGGCGTGCAGAACAGGATTTGACTACAGTGACCACCTTTGCCAGCTCTTTAG
CATCTGGTCTGGCCTCTTCAGCATCAGAACCAGCTAAGGAGCCGGCTAAGAAGTCAAGGAAGCACGCTGC
CTCCGATGTTGATCTGGAGATAGAAAGCCTTTTGAACCAACAGTCAACGAAAGAACAGCAGAGCAAGAAG
GTCAGTCAGGAGATCCTAGAGCTATTAAATACCACAACAGCCAAGGAACAGTCCATTGTTGAAAAGTTTC
GCTCTCGAGGTCGGGCCCAGGTGCAAGAATTTTGTGATTATGGGACCAAGGAAGAGTGCATGAAAGCCAG
TGACGCTGACCGGCCTTGTCGCAAGCTGCACTTCAGACGAATTATCAATAAGCACACTGATGAATCTTTA
GGTGACTGCTCTTTCCTTAACACATGTTTCCACATGGACACCTGCAAATATGTTCACTATGAAATTGATG
CTTGTGTTGATTCTGAGAGTCCTGGCAGCAAGGAGCATATGCCAAGCCAGGAGCTT
[681 nt withheld, positions 4467-5147]
TAGACGCAGTTAACTGGCCAGAATTCTCGACCTTGACTGGCGGCGCGACCTTGAGGCCTGCGTTCGCCTC
AGTTGCCCCCTCTGTGCAATGGGGAGACGCGCCTCATCGCTTGACAACGGCCGAAGAGCCGCCGCGCTTC
CGTCTCCCGCGTGCGCGCGCCATGCTGCCCACCCCCGTTCCGCACTGACCCTCCCCCGTGCCCCGCGTCC
CGTACTGCCGCCCCGCCCCGAGTCCCATGCCGCAGCCACCGCGACGGAGCCCGCAGGCGGGAACCTGCCT
CCGCGCGTTAGCGCGCACGCGCGCCTCATGTGTCGTCCCCATCAGCGCCGGCTTCCGTCTATAGGCCAGA
TGCACTGTCACTCTGGCGAAGTCGCAGACCCGATTGGCCGGGACGGAGGCGCGAGACCGGGTTGCGGGCG
GGGCCGAACGTGGTATAAAAGGGGCGGGAGGCCAGGCTCGTGCCGTTTTGCAGACGCCACCGCCGAGGAA
AACCGTGTACTATTAGCCACGCGTGCCACCATGACCGAGTACAAGCCCACGGTGCGCCTCGCCACCCGCG
ACGACGTCCCCCGGGCCGTACGCACCCTCGCCGCCGCGTTCGCCGACTACCCCGCCACGCGCCACACCGT
CGACCCGGACCGCCACATCGAGCGGGTCACCGAGCTGCAAGAACTCTTCCTCACGCGCGTCGGGCTCGAC
ATCGGCAAGGTGTGGGTCGCGGACGACGGCGCCGCGGTGGCGGTCTGGACCACGCCGGAGAGCGTCGAAG
CGGGGGCGGTGTTCGCCGAGATCGGCCCGCGCATGGCCGAGTTGAGCGGTTCCCGGCTGGCCGCGCAGCA
ACAGATGGAAGGCCTCCTGGCGCCGCACCGGCCCAAGGAGCCCGCGTGGTTCCTGGCCACCGTCGGCGTC
TCGCCCGACCACCAGGGCAAGGGTCTGGGCAGCGCCGTCGTGCTCCCCGGAGTGGAGGCGGCCGAGCGCG
CCGGGGTGCCCGCCTTCCTGGAGACCTCCGCGCCCCGCAACCTCCCCTTCTACGAGCGGCTCGGCTTCAC
CGTCACCGCCGACGTCGAGGTGCCCGAAGGACCGCGCACCTGGTGCATGACCCGCAAGCCCGGTGCCTGA
GCGATCGCTAATCAACCTCTGGATTACAAAATTTGTGAAAGATTGACTGGTATTCTTAACTATGTTGCTC
CTTTTACGCTATGTGGATACGCTGCTTTAATGCCTTTGTATCATGCTATTGCTTCCCGTATGGCTTTCAT
TTTCTCCTCCTTGTATAAATCCTGGTTGCTGTCTCTTTATGAGGAGTTGTGGCCCGTTGTCAGGCAACGT
GGCGTGGTGTGCACTGTGTTTGCTGACGCAACCCCCACTGGTTGGGGCATTGCCACCACCTGTCAGCTCC
TTTCCGGGACTTTCGCTTTCCCCCTCCCTATTGCCACGGCGGAACTCATCGCCGCCTGCCTTGCCCGCTG
CTGGACAGGGGCTCGGCTGTTGGGCACTGACAATTCCGTGGTGTTGTCGGGGAAGCTGACGTCCTTTCCA
TGGCTGCTCGCCTGTGTTGCCACCTGGATTCTGCGCGGGACGTCCTTCTGCTACGTCCCTTCGGCCCTCA
ATCCAGCGGACCTTCCTTCCCGCGGCCTGCTGCCGGCTCTGCGGCCTCTTCCGCGTCTTCGCCTTCGCCC
TCAGACGAGTCGGATCTCCCTTTGGGCCGCCTCCCCGCTTAATCGCGTCGAGACCTAGAAAAACATGGAG
CAATCACAAGTAGCAATACAGCAGCTACCAATGCTGATTGTGCCTGGCTAGAAGCACAAGAGGAGGAGGA
GGTGGGTTTTCCAGTCACACCTCAGGTACCTTTAAGACCAATGACTTACAAGGCAGCTGTAGATCTTAGC
CACTTTTTAAAAGAAAAGGGGGGACTGGAAGGGCTAATTCACTCCCAACGAAGACAAGATATCCTTGATC
TGTGGATCTACCACACACAAGGCTACTTCCCTGATTGGCAGAACTACACACCAGGGCCAGGGATCAGATA
TCCACTGACCTTTGGATGGTGCTACAAGCTAGTACCAGTTGAGCAAGAGAAGGTAGAAGAAGCCAATGAA
GGAGAGAACACCCGCTTGTTACACCCTGTGAGCCTGCATGGGATGGATGACCCGGAGAGAGAAGTATTAG
AGTGGAGGTTTGACAGCCGCCTAGCATTTCATCACATGGCCCGAGAGCTGCATCCGGACTGTACTGGGTC
TCTCTGGTTAGACCAGATCTGAGCCTGGGAGCTCTCTGGCTAACTAGGGAACCCACTGCTTAAGCCTCAA
TAAAGCTTGCCTTGAGTGCTTCAAGTAGTGTGTGCCCGTCTGTTGTGTGACTCTGGTAACTAGAGATCCC
TCAGACCCTTTTAGTCAGTGTGGAAAATCTCTAGCAGGGCCCGTTTCATGTGAGCAAAAGGCCAGCAAAA
GGCCAGGAACCGTAAAAAGGCCGCGTTGCTGGCGTTTTTCCATAGGCTCCGCCCCCCTGACGAGCATCAC
AAAAATCGACGCTCAAGTCAGAGGTGGCGAAACCCGACAGGACTATAAAGATACCAGGCGTTTCCCCCTG
GAAGCTCCCTCGTGCGCTCTCCTGTTCCGACCCTGCCGCTTACCGGATACCTGTCCGCCTTTCTCCCTTC
GGGAAGCGTGGCGCTTTCTCATAGCTCACGCTGTAGGTATCTCAGTTCGGTGTAGGTCGTTCGCTCCAAG
CTGGGCTGTGTGCACGAACCCCCCGTTCAGCCCGACCGCTGCGCCTTATCCGGTAACTATCGTCTTGAGT
CCAACCCGGTAAGACACGACTTATCGCCACTGGCAGCAGCCACTGGTAACAGGATTAGCAGAGCGAGGTA
TGTAGGCGGTGCTACAGAGTTCTTGAAGTGGTGGCCTAACTACGGCTACACTAGAAGAACAGTATTTGGT
ATCTGCGCTCTGCTGAAGCCAGTTACCTTCGGAAAAAGAGTTGGTAGCTCTTGATCCGGCAAACAAACCA
CCGCTGGTAGCGGTGGTTTTTTTGTTTGCAAGCAGCAGATTACGCGCAGAAAAAAAGGATCTCAAGAAGA
TCCTTTGATCTTTTCTACGGGGTCTGACGCTCAGTGGAACGAAAACTCACGTTAAGGGATTTTGGTCATG
AGATTATCAAAAAGGATCTTCACCTAGATCCTTTTAAATTAAAAATGAAGTTTTAAATCAATCTAAAGTA
TATATGAGTAAACTTGGTCTGACAGTTACCAATGCTTAATCAGTGAGGCACCTATCTCAGCGATCTGTCT
ATTTCGTTCATCCATAGTTGCCTGACTCCCCGTCGTGTAGATAACTACGATACGGGAGGGCTTACCATCT
GGCCCCAGTGCTGCAATGATACCGCGAGACCCACGCTCACCGGCTCCAGATTTATCAGCAATAAACCAGC
CAGCCGGAAGGGCCGAGCGCAGAAGTGGTCCTGCAACTTTATCCGCCTCCATCCAGTCTATTAATTGTTG
CCGGGAAGCTAGAGTAAGTAGTTCGCCAGTTAATAGTTTGCGCAACGTTGTTGCCATTGCTACAGGCATC
GTGGTGTCACGCTCGTCGTTTGGTATGGCTTCATTCAGCTCCGGTTCCCAACGATCAAGGCGAGTTACAT
GATCCCCCATGTTGTGCAAAAAAGCGGTTAGCTCCTTCGGTCCTCCGATCGTTGTCAGAAGTAAGTTGGC
CGCAGTGTTATCACTCATGGTTATGGCAGCACTGCATAATTCTCTTACTGTCATGCCATCCGTAAGATGC
TTTTCTGTGACTGGTGAGTACTCAACCAAGTCATTCTGAGAATAGTGTATGCGGCGACCGAGTTGCTCTT
GCCCGGCGTCAATACGGGATAATACCGCGCCACATAGCAGAACTTTAAAAGTGCTCATCATTGGAAAACG
TTCTTCGGGGCGAAAACTCTCAAGGATCTTACCGCTGTTGAGATCCAGTTCGATGTAACCCACTCGTGCA
CCCAACTGATCTTCAGCATCTTTTACTTTCACCAGCGTTTCTGGGTGAGCAAAAACAGGAAGGCAAAATG
CCGCAAAAAAGGGAATAAGGGCGACACGGAAATGTTGAATACTCATACTCTTCCTTTTTCAATATTATTG
AAGCATTTATCAGGGTTATTGTCTCATGAGCGGATACATATTTGAATGTATTTAGAAAAATAAACAAATA
GGGGTTCCGCGCACATTTCCCCGAAAAGTGCCACCTGACGTCGACGGATCGGGAGATCTCCCGATCCCCT
ATGGTGCACTCTCAGTACAATCTGCTCTGATGCCGCATAGTTAAGCCAGTATCTGCTCCCTGCTTGTGTG
TTGGAGGTCGCTGAGTAGTGCGCGAGCAAAATTTAAGCTACAACAAGGCAAGGCTTGACCGACAATTGCA
TGAAG
